>Addgene plasmid #135134 | SNRPA_Full-length_pGEX | depositor full sequence | sequence record 259893 | Full Sequence
GGCCGCATCGTGACTGACTGACGATCTGCCTCGCGCGTTTCGGTGATGACGGTGAAAACCTCTGACACAT
GCAGCTCCCGGAGACGGTCACAGCTTGTCTGTAAGCGGATGCCGGGAGCAGACAAGCCCGTCAGGGCGCG
TCAGCGGGTGTTGGCGGGTGTCGGGGCGCAGCCATGACCCAGTCACGTAGCGATAGCGGAGTGTATAATT
CTTGAAGACGAAAGGGCCTCGTGATACGCCTATTTTTATAGGTTAATGTCATGATAATAATGGTTTCTTA
GACGTCAGGTGGCACTTTTCGGGGAAATGTGCGCGGAACCCCTATTTGTTTATTTTTCTAAATACATTCA
AATATGTATCCGCTCATGAGACAATAACCCTGATAAATGCTTCAATAATATTGAAAAAGGAAGAGTATGA
GTATTCAACATTTCCGTGTCGCCCTTATTCCCTTTTTTGCGGCATTTTGCCTTCCTGTTTTTGCTCACCC
AGAAACGCTGGTGAAAGTAAAAGATGCTGAAGATCAGTTGGGTGCACGAGTGGGTTACATCGAACTGGAT
CTCAACAGCGGTAAGATCCTTGAGAGTTTTCGCCCCGAAGAACGTTTTCCAATGATGAGCACTTTTAAAG
TTCTGCTATGTGGCGCGGTATTATCCCGTGTTGACGCCGGGCAAGAGCAACTCGGTCGCCGCATACACTA
TTCTCAGAATGACTTGGTTGAGTACTCACCAGTCACAGAAAAGCATCTTACGGATGGCATGACAGTAAGA
GAATTATGCAGTGCTGCCATAACCATGAGTGATAACACTGCGGCCAACTTACTTCTGACAACGATCGGAG
GACCGAAGGAGCTAACCGCTTTTTTGCACAACATGGGGGATCATGTAACTCGCCTTGATCGTTGGGAACC
GGAGCTGAATGAAGCCATACCAAACGACGAGCGTGACACCACGATGCCTGCAGCAATGGCAACAACGTTG
CGCAAACTATTAACTGGCGAACTACTTACTCTAGCTTCCCGGCAACAATTAATAGACTGGATGGAGGCGG
ATAAAGTTGCAGGACCACTTCTGCGCTCGGCCCTTCCGGCTGGCTGGTTTATTGCTGATAAATCTGGAGC
CGGTGAGCGTGGGTCTCGCGGTATCATTGCAGCACTGGGGCCAGATGGTAAGCCCTCCCGTATCGTAGTT
ATCTACACGACGGGGAGTCAGGCAACTATGGATGAACGAAATAGACAGATCGCTGAGATAGGTGCCTCAC
TGATTAAGCATTGGTAACTGTCAGACCAAGTTTACTCATATATACTTTAGATTGATTTAAAACTTCATTT
TTAATTTAAAAGGATCTAGGTGAAGATCCTTTTTGATAATCTCATGACCAAAATCCCTTAACGTGAGTTT
TCGTTCCACTGAGCGTCAGACCCCGTAGAAAAGATCAAAGGATCTTCTTGAGATCCTTTTTTTCTGCGCG
TAATCTGCTGCTTGCAAACAAAAAAACCACCGCTACCAGCGGTGGTTTGTTTGCCGGATCAAGAGCTACC
AACTCTTTTTCCGAAGGTAACTGGCTTCAGCAGAGCGCAGATACCAAATACTGTCCTTCTAGTGTAGCCG
TAGTTAGGCCACCACTTCAAGAACTCTGTAGCACCGCCTACATACCTCGCTCTGCTAATCCTGTTACCAG
TGGCTGCTGCCAGTGGCGATAAGTCGTGTCTTACCGGGTTGGACTCAAGACGATAGTTACCGGATAAGGC
GCAGCGGTCGGGCTGAACGGGGGGTTCGTGCACACAGCCCAGCTTGGAGCGAACGACCTACACCGAACTG
AGATACCTACAGCGTGAGCTATGAGAAAGCGCCACGCTTCCCGAAGGGAGAAAGGCGGACAGGTATCCGG
TAAGCGGCAGGGTCGGAACAGGAGAGCGCACGAGGGAGCTTCCAGGGGGAAACGCCTGGTATCTTTATAG
TCCTGTCGGGTTTCGCCACCTCTGACTTGAGCGTCGATTTTTGTGATGCTCGTCAGGGGGGCGGAGCCTA
TGGAAAAACGCCAGCAACGCGGCCTTTTTACGGTTCCTGGCCTTTTGCTGGCCTTTTGCTCACATGTTCT
TTCCTGCGTTATCCCCTGATTCTGTGGATAACCGTATTACCGCCTTTGAGTGAGCTGATACCGCTCGCCG
CAGCCGAACGACCGAGCGCAGCGAGTCAGTGAGCGAGGAAGCGGAAGAGCGCCTGATGCGGTATTTTCTC
CTTACGCATCTGTGCGGTATTTCACACCGCATAAATTCCGACACCATCGAATGGTGCAAAACCTTTCGCG
GTATGGCATGATAGCGCCCGGAAGAGAGTCAATTCAGGGTGGTGAATGTGAAACCAGTAACGTTATACGA
TGTCGCAGAGTATGCCGGTGTCTCTTATCAGACCGTTTCCCGCGTGGTGAACCAGGCCAGCCACGTTTCT
GCGAAAACGCGGGAAAAAGTGGAAGCGGCGATGGCGGAGCTGAATTACATTCCCAACCGCGTGGCACAAC
AACTGGCGGGCAAACAGTCGTTGCTGATTGGCGTTGCCACCTCCAGTCTGGCCCTGCACGCGCCGTCGCA
AATTGTCGCGGCGATTAAATCTCGCGCCGATCAACTGGGTGCCAGCGTGGTGGTGTCGATGGTAGAACGA
AGCGGCGTCGAAGCCTGTAAAGCGGCGGTGCACAATCTTCTCGCGCAACGCGTCAGTGGGCTGATCATTA
ACTATCCGCTGGATGACCAGGATGCCATTGCTGTGGAAGCTGCCTGCACTAATGTTCCGGCGTTATTTCT
TGATGTCTCTGACCAGACACCCATCAACAGTATTATTTTCTCCCATGAAGACGGTACGCGACTGGGCGTG
GAGCATCTGGTCGCATTGGGTCACCAGCAAATCGCGCTGTTAGCGGGCCCATTAAGTTCTGTCTCGGCGC
GTCTGCGTCTGGCTGGCTGGCATAAATATCTCACTCGCAATCAAATTCAGCCGATAGCGGAACGGGAAGG
CGACTGGAGTGCCATGTCCGGTTTTCAACAAACCATGCAAATGCTGAATGAGGGCATCGTTCCCACTGCG
ATGCTGGTTGCCAACGATCAGATGGCGCTGGGCGCAATGCGCGCCATTACCGAGTCCGGGCTGCGCGTTG
GTGCGGATATCTCGGTAGTGGGATACGACGATACCGAAGACAGCTCATGTTATATCCCGCCGTCAACCAC
CATCAAACAGGATTTTCGCCTGCTGGGGCAAACCAGCGTGGACCGCTTGCTGCAACTCTCTCAGGGCCAG
GCGGTGAAGGGCAATCAGCTGTTGCCCGTCTCACTGGTGAAAAGAAAAACCACCCTGGCGCCCAATACGC
AAACCGCCTCTCCCCGCGCGTTGGCCGATTCATTAATGCAGCTGGCACGACAGGTTTCCCGACTGGAAAG
CGGGCAGTGAGCGCAACGCAATTAATGTGAGTTAGCTCACTCATTAGGCACCCCAGGCTTTACACTTTAT
GCTTCCGGCTCGTATGTTGTGTGGAATTGTGAGCGGATAACAATTTCACACAGGAAACAGCTATGACCAT
GATTACGGATTCACTGGCCGTCGTTTTACAACGTCGTGACTGGGAAAACCCTGGCGTTACCCAACTTAAT
CGCCTTGCAGCACATCCCCCTTTCGCCAGCTGGCGTAATAGCGAAGAGGCCCGCACCGATCGCCCTTCCC
AACAGTTGCGCAGCCTGAATGGCGAATGGCGCTTTGCCTGGTTTCCGGCACCAGAAGCGGTGCCGGAAAG
CTGGCTGGAGTGCGATCTTCCTGAGGCCGATACTGTCGTCGTCCCCTCAAACTGGCAGATGCACGGTTAC
GATGCGCCCATCTACACCAACGTAACCTATCCCATTACGGTCAATCCGCCGTTTGTTCCCACGGAGAATC
CGACGGGTTGTTACTCGCTCACATTTAATGTTGATGAAAGCTGGCTACAGGAAGGCCAGACGCGAATTAT
TTTTGATGGCGTTGGAATTACGTTATCGACTGCACGGTGCACCAATGCTTCTGGCGTCAGGCAGCCATCG
GAAGCTGTGGTATGGCTGTGCAGGTCGTAAATCACTGCATAATTCGTGTCGCTCAAGGCGCACTCCCGTT
CTGGATAATGTTTTTTGCGCCGACATCATAACGGTTCTGGCAAATATTCTGAAATGAGCTGTTGACAATT
AATCATCGGCTCGTATAATGTGTGGAATTGTGAGCGGATAACAATTTCACACAGGAAACAGTATTCATGT
CCCCTATACTAGGTTATTGGAAAATTAAGGGCCTTGTGCAACCCACTCGACTTCTTTTGGAATATCTTGA
AGAAAAATATGAAGAGCATTTGTATGAGCGCGATGAAGGTGATAAATGGCGAAACAAAAAGTTTGAATTG
GGTTTGGAGTTTCCCAATCTTCCTTATTATATTGATGGTGATGTTAAATTAACACAGTCTATGGCCATCA
TACGTTATATAGCTGACAAGCACAACATGTTGGGTGGTTGTCCAAAAGAGCGTGCAGAGATTTCAATGCT
TGAAGGAGCGGTTTTGGATATTAGATACGGTGTTTCGAGAATTGCATATAGTAAAGACTTTGAAACTCTC
AAAGTTGATTTTCTTAGCAAGCTACCTGAAATGCTGAAAATGTTCGAAGATCGTTTATGTCATAAAACAT
ATTTAAATGGTGATCATGTAACCCATCCTGACTTCATGTTGTATGACGCTCTTGATGTTGTTTTATACAT
GGACCCAATGTGCCTGGATGCGTTCCCAAAATTAGTTTGTTTTAAAAAACGTATTGAAGCTATCCCACAA
ATTGATAAGTACTTGAAATCCAGCAAGTATATAGCATGGCCTTTGCAGGGCTGGCAAGCCACGTTTGGTG
GTGGCGACCATCCTCCAAAATCGGATCTGGAAGTTCTGTTCCAGGGGCCCCTGGGATTAATGGACGAAAA
AACCACCGGTTGGCGTGGTGGTCACGTTGTTGAAGGTCTGGCTGGTGAACTGGAACAGCTGCGTGCTCGT
CTGGAACACCACCCGCAGGGTCAGCGTGAACCGGGATCCATGGCAGTTCCCGAGACCCGCCCTAACCACA
CTATTTATATCAACAACCTCAATGAGAAGATCAAGAAGGATGAGCTAAAAAAGTCCCTGTACGCCATCTT
CTCCCAGTTTGGCCAGATCCTGGATATCCTGGTATCACGGAGCCTGAAGATGAGGGGCCAGGCCTTTGTC
ATCTTCAAGGAGGTCAGCAGCGCCACCAACGCCCTGCGCTCCATGCAGGGTTTCCCTTTCTATGACAAAC
CTATGCGTATCCAGTATGCCAAGACCGACTCAGATATCATTGCCAAGATGAAAGGCACCTTCGTGGAGCG
GGACCGCAAGCGGGAGAAGAGGAAGCCCAAGAGCCAGGAGACCCCGGCCACCAAGAAGGCTGTGCAAGGC
GGGGGAGCCACCCCCGTGGTGGGGGCTGTCCAGGGGCCTGTCCCGGGCATGCCGCCGATGACTCAGGCGC
CCCGCATTATGCACCACATGCCGGGCCAGCCGCCCTACATGCCGCCCCCTGGTATGATCCCCCCGCCAGG
CCTTGCACCTGGCCAGATCCCACCAGGGGCCATGCCCCCGCAGCAGCTTATGCCAGGACAGATGCCCCCT
GCCCAGCCTCTTTCTGAGAATCCACCGAATCACATCTTGTTCCTCACCAACCTGCCAGAGGAGACCAACG
AGCTCATGCTGTCCATGCTTTTCAATCAGTTCCCTGGCTTCAAGGAGGTCCGTCTGGTACCCGGGCGGCA
TGACATCGCCTTCGTGGAGTTTGACAATGAGGTACAGGCAGGGGCAGCTCGCGATGCCCTGCAGGGCTTT
AAGATCACGCAGAACAACGCCATGAAGATCTCCTTTGCCAAGAAGTGAGC
Features (pLannotate 1.2.2; 17 found; start..end, strand, type, name):
     26..65      +  CDS            rop (fragment): Rop protein, which maintains plasmids at low copy number; rop
    167..207     +  misc_feature   bom (fragment): basis of mobility region from pBR322
    312..416     +  promoter       AmpR promoter: bla
    417..1277    +  CDS            AmpR: β-lactamase; bla; confers resistance to ampicillin, carbenicillin, and related antibiotics
   1448..2036    +  rep_origin     ori: high-copy-number ColE1/pMB1/pBR322/pUC origin of replication
   2222..2273    -  misc_feature   bom (fragment): basis of mobility region from pBR322
   2280..2357    +  promoter       lacIq promoter: lacI (mutant); In the lacIq allele, a single base change in the promoter boosts expression of the lacI gene about 10-fold.
   2358..3440    +  CDS            lacI: lac repressor; lacI; The lac repressor binds to the lac operator to inhibit transcription in E. coli. This inhibition can be relieved by adding lactose or isopropyl-β-D-thiogalactopyranoside (IPTG).
   3453..3474    +  protein_bind   CAP binding site: CAP binding activates transcription in the presence of cAMP. E. coli catabolite activator protein
   3489..3519    +  promoter       lac promoter: promoter for the E. coli lac operon
   3527..3543    +  protein_bind   lac operator: The lac repressor binds to the lac operator to inhibit transcription in E. coli. This inhibition can be relieved by adding lactose or isopropyl-β-D-thiogalactopyranoside (IPTG). lac repressor encoded by lacI
   3563..3736    +  CDS            lacZα: LacZα fragment of β-galactosidase; lacZ fragment
   4015..4116    -  CDS            yciV (fragment): RNAAM_ECOLI - Also known as trpH From Escherichia coli (strain K12).
   4192..4220    +  promoter       tac promoter: strong E. coli promoter; hybrid between the trp and lac UV5 promoters
   4228..4244    +  protein_bind   lac operator: The lac repressor binds to the lac operator to inhibit transcription in E. coli. This inhibition can be relieved by adding lactose or isopropyl-β-D-thiogalactopyranoside (IPTG). lac repressor encoded by lacI
   4267..4920    +  CDS            GST26_SCHJA: Experimental evidence at protein level: Swiss-Prot protein existence level 1. GST isoenzymes appear to play a central role in the parasite detoxification system. Other functions are also suspected including a role in increasing the solubility of haematin in the parasite gut. From Schistosoma japonicum (Blood fluke).
   5080..5925    +  CDS            SNRPA: SNRPA_HUMAN - Experimental evidence at protein level: Swiss-Prot protein existence level 1. Component of the spliceosomal U1 snRNP, which is essential for recognition of the pre-mRNA 5' splice-site and the subsequent assembly of the spliceosome. U1 snRNP is the first snRNP to interact with pre-mRNA. This interaction is required for the subsequent binding of U2 snRNP and the U4/U6/U5 tri-snRNP. SNRPA binds stem loop II of U1 snRNA. In a snRNP-free form (SF-A) may be involved in coupled pre-mRNA splicing and polyadenylation process. May bind preferentially to the 5'-UGCAC-3' motif on RNAs. From
