>Addgene plasmid #135134 | SNRPA_Full-length_pGEX | addgene full sequence | sequence record 273978 | Addgene NGS Result
TTGTGAGCGGATAACAATTTCACACAGGAAACAGTATTCATGTCCCCTATACTAGGTTATTGGAAAATTA
AGGGCCTTGTGCAACCCACTCGACTTCTTTTGGAATATCTTGAAGAAAAATATGAAGAGCATTTGTATGA
GCGCGATGAAGGTGATAAATGGCGAAACAAAAAGTTTGAATTGGGTTTGGAGTTTCCCAATCTTCCTTAT
TATATTGATGGTGATGTTAAATTAACACAGTCTATGGCCATCATACGTTATATAGCTGACAAGCACAACA
TGTTGGGTGGTTGTCCAAAAGAGCGTGCAGAGATTTCAATGCTTGAAGGAGCGGTTTTGGATATTAGATA
CGGTGTTTCGAGAATTGCATATAGTAAAGACTTTGAAACTCTCAAAGTTGATTTTCTTAGCAAGCTACCT
GAAATGCTGAAAATGTTCGAAGATCGTTTATGTCATAAAACATATTTAAATGGTGATCATGTAACCCATC
CTGACTTCATGTTGTATGACGCTCTTGATGTTGTTTTATACATGGACCCAATGTGCCTGGATGCGTTCCC
AAAATTAGTTTGTTTTAAAAAACGTATTGAAGCTATCCCACAAATTGATAAGTACTTGAAATCCAGCAAG
TATATAGCATGGCCTTTGCAGGGCTGGCAAGCCACGTTTGGTGGTGGCGACCATCCTCCAAAATCGGATC
TGGAAGTTCTGTTCCAGGGGCCCCTGGGATTAATGGACGAAAAAACCACCGGTTGGCGTGGTGGTCACGT
TGTTGAAGGTCTGGCTGGTGAACTGGAACAGCTGCGTGCTCGTCTGGAACACCACCCGCAGGGTCAGCGT
GAACCGGGATCCATGGCAGTTCCCGAGACCCGCCCTAACCACACTATTTATATCAACAACCTCAATGAGA
AGATCAAGAAGGATGAGCTAAAAAAGTCCCTGTACGCCATCTTCTCCCAGTTTGGCCAGATCCTGGATAT
CCTGGTATCACGGAGCCTGAAGATGAGGGGCCAGGCCTTTGTCATCTTCAAGGAGGTCAGCAGCGCCACC
AACGCCCTGCGCTCCATGCAGGGTTTCCCTTTCTATGACAAACCTATGCGTATCCAGTATGCCAAGACCG
ACTCAGATATCATTGCCAAGATGAAAGGCACCTTCGTGGAGCGGGACCGCAAGCGGGAGAAGAGGAAGCC
CAAGAGCCAGGAGACCCCGGCCACCAAGAAGGCTGTGCAAGGCGGGGGAGCCACCCCCGTGGTGGGGGCT
GTCCAGGGGCCTGTCCCGGGCATGCCGCCGATGACTCAGGCGCCCCGCATTATGCACCACATGCCGGGCC
AGCCGCCCTACATGCCGCCCCCTGGTATGATCCCCCCGCCAGGCCTTGCACCTGGCCAGATCCCACCAGG
GGCCATGCCCCCGCAGCAGCTTATGCCAGGACAGATGCCCCCTGCCCAGCCTCTTTCTGAGAATCCACCG
AATCACATCTTGTTCCTCACCAACCTGCCAGAGGAGACCAACGAGCTCATGCTGTCCATGCTTTTCAATC
AGTTCCCTGGCTTCAAGGAGGTCCGTCTGGTACCCGGGCGGCATGACATCGCCTTCGTGGAGTTTGACAA
TGAGGTACAGGCAGGGGCAGCTCGCGATGCCCTGCAGGGCTTTAAGATCACGCAGAACAACGCCATGAAG
ATCTCCTTTGCCAAGAAGTGAGCGGCCGCATCGTGACTGACTGACGATCTGCCTCGCGCGTTTCGGTGAT
GACGGTGAAAACCTCTGACACATGCAGCTCCCGGAGACGGTCACAGCTTGTCTGTAAGCGGATGCCGGGA
GCAGACAAGCCCGTCAGGGCGCGTCAGCGGGTGTTGGCGGGTGTCGGGGCGCAGCCATGACCCAGTCACG
TAGCGATAGCGGAGTGTATAATTCTTGAAGACGAAAGGGCCTCGTGATACGCCTATTTTTATAGGTTAAT
GTCATGATAATAATGGTTTCTTAGACGTCAGGTGGCACTTTTCGGGGAAATGTGCGCGGAACCCCTATTT
GTTTATTTTTCTAAATACATTCAAATATGTATCCGCTCATGAGACAATAACCCTGATAAATGCTTCAATA
ATATTGAAAAAGGAAGAGTATGAGTATTCAACATTTCCGTGTCGCCCTTATTCCCTTTTTTGCGGCATTT
TGCCTTCCTGTTTTTGCTCACCCAGAAACGCTGGTGAAAGTAAAAGATGCTGAAGATCAGTTGGGTGCAC
GAGTGGGTTACATCGAACTGGATCTCAACAGCGGTAAGATCCTTGAGAGTTTTCGCCCCGAAGAACGTTT
TCCAATGATGAGCACTTTTAAAGTTCTGCTATGTGGCGCGGTATTATCCCGTGTTGACGCCGGGCAAGAG
CAACTCGGTCGCCGCATACACTATTCTCAGAATGACTTGGTTGAGTACTCACCAGTCACAGAAAAGCATC
TTACGGATGGCATGACAGTAAGAGAATTATGCAGTGCTGCCATAACCATGAGTGATAACACTGCGGCCAA
CTTACTTCTGACAACGATCGGAGGACCGAAGGAGCTAACCGCTTTTTTGCACAACATGGGGGATCATGTA
ACTCGCCTTGATCGTTGGGAACCGGAGCTGAATGAAGCCATACCAAACGACGAGCGTGACACCACGATGC
CTGCAGCAATGGCAACAACGTTGCGCAAACTATTAACTGGCGAACTACTTACTCTAGCTTCCCGGCAACA
ATTAATAGACTGGATGGAGGCGGATAAAGTTGCAGGACCACTTCTGCGCTCGGCCCTTCCGGCTGGCTGG
TTTATTGCTGATAAATCTGGAGCCGGTGAGCGTGGGTCTCGCGGTATCATTGCAGCACTGGGGCCAGATG
GTAAGCCCTCCCGTATCGTAGTTATCTACACGACGGGGAGTCAGGCAACTATGGATGAACGAAATAGACA
GATCGCTGAGATAGGTGCCTCACTGATTAAGCATTGGTAACTGTCAGACCAAGTTTACTCATATATACTT
TAGATTGATTTAAAACTTCATTTTTAATTTAAAAGGATCTAGGTGAAGATCCTTTTTGATAATCTCATGA
CCAAAATCCCTTAACGTGAGTTTTCGTTCCACTGAGCGTCAGACCCCGTAGAAAAGATCAAAGGATCTTC
TTGAGATCCTTTTTTTCTGCGCGTAATCTGCTGCTTGCAAACAAAAAAACCACCGCTACCAGCGGTGGTT
TGTTTGCCGGATCAAGAGCTACCAACTCTTTTTCCGAAGGTAACTGGCTTCAGCAGAGCGCAGATACCAA
ATACTGTCCTTCTAGTGTAGCCGTAGTTAGGCCACCACTTCAAGAACTCTGTAGCACCGCCTACATACCT
CGCTCTGCTAATCCTGTTACCAGTGGCTGCTGCCAGTGGCGATAAGTCGTGTCTTACCGGGTTGGACTCA
AGACGATAGTTACCGGATAAGGCGCAGCGGTCGGGCTGAACGGGGGGTTCGTGCACACAGCCCAGCTTGG
AGCGAACGACCTACACCGAACTGAGATACCTACAGCGTGAGCTATGAGAAAGCGCCACGCTTCCCGAAGG
GAGAAAGGCGGACAGGTATCCGGTAAGCGGCAGGGTCGGAACAGGAGAGCGCACGAGGGAGCTTCCAGGG
GGAAACGCCTGGTATCTTTATAGTCCTGTCGGGTTTCGCCACCTCTGACTTGAGCGTCGATTTTTGTGAT
GCTCGTCAGGGGGGCGGAGCCTATGGAAAAACGCCAGCAACGCGGCCTTTTTACGGTTCCTGGCCTTTTG
CTGGCCTTTTGCTCACATGTTCTTTCCTGCGTTATCCCCTGATTCTGTGGATAACCGTATTACCGCCTTT
GAGTGAGCTGATACCGCTCGCCGCAGCCGAACGACCGAGCGCAGCGAGTCAGTGAGCGAGGAAGCGGAAG
AGCGCCTGATGCGGTATTTTCTCCTTACGCATCTGTGCGGTATTTCACACCGCATAAATTCCGACACCAT
CGAATGGCGCAAAACCTTTCGCGGTATGGCATGATAGCGCCCGGAAGAGAGTCAATTCAGGGTGGTGAAT
GTGAAACCAGTAACGTTATACGATGTCGCAGAGTATGCCGGTGTCTCTTATCAGACCGTTTCCCGCGTGG
TGAACCAGGCCAGCCACGTTTCTGCGAAAACGCGGGAAAAAGTGGAAGCGGCGATGGCGGAGCTGAATTA
CATTCCCAACCGCGTGGCACAACAACTGGCGGGCAAACAGTCGTTGCTGATTGGCGTTGCCACCTCCAGT
CTGGCCCTGCACGCGCCGTCGCAAATTGTCGCGGCGATTAAATCTCGCGCCGATCAACTGGGTGCCAGCG
TGGTGGTGTCGATGGTAGAACGAAGCGGCGTCGAAGCCTGTAAAGCGGCGGTGCACAATCTTCTCGCGCA
ACGCGTCAGTGGGCTGATCATTAACTATCCGCTGGATGACCAGGATGCCATTGCTGTGGAAGCTGCCTGC
ACTAATGTTCCGGCGTTATTTCTTGATGTCTCTGACCAGACACCCATCAACAGTATTATTTTCTCCCATG
AAGACGGTACGCGACTGGGCGTGGAGCATCTGGTCGCATTGGGTCACCAGCAAATCGCGCTGTTAGCGGG
CCCATTAAGTTCTGTCTCGGCGCGTCTGCGTCTGGCTGGCTGGCATAAATATCTCACTCGCAATCAAATT
CAGCCGATAGCGGAACGGGAAGGCGACTGGAGTGCCATGTCCGGTTTTCAACAAACCATGCAAATGCTGA
ATGAGGGCATCGTTCCCACTGCGATGCTGGTTGCCAACGATCAGATGGCGCTGGGCGCAATGCGCGCCAT
TACCGAGTCCGGGCTGCGCGTTGGTGCGGATATCTCGGTAGTGGGATACGACGATACCGAAGACAGCTCA
TGTTATATCCCGCCGTTAACCACCATCAAACAGGATTTTCGCCTGCTGGGGCAAACCAGCGTGGACCGCT
TGCTGCAACTCTCTCAGGGCCAGGCGGTGAAGGGCAATCAGCTGTTGCCCGTCTCACTGGTGAAAAGAAA
AACCACGCTAGCGCCCAATACGCAAACCGCCTCTCCCCGCGCGTTGGCCGATTCATTAATGCAGCTGGCA
CGACAGGTTTCCCGACTGGAAAGCGGGCAGTGAGCGCAACGCAATTAATGTAAGTTAGCTCACTCATTAG
GCACCCCAGGCTTTACACTTTATGCTTCCGGCTCGTATGTTGTGTGGAATTGTGAGCGGATAACAATTTC
ACACAGGAAACAGCTATGACCATGATTACGGATTCACTGGCCGTCGTTTTACAACGTCGTGACTGGGAAA
ACCCTGGCGTTACCCAACTTAATCGCCTTGCAGCACATCCCCCTTTCGCCAGCTGGCGTAATAGCGAAGA
GGCCCGCACCGATCGCCCTTCCCAACAGTTGCGCAGCCTGAATGGCGAATGGCGCTTTGCCTGGTTTCCG
GCACCAGAAGCGGTGCCGGAAAGCTGGCTGGAGTGCGATCTTCCTGAGGCCGATACTGTCGTCGTCCCCT
CAAACTGGCAGATGCACGGTTACGATGCGCCCATCTACACCAACGTGACCTATCCCATTACGGTCAATCC
GCCGTTTGTTCCCACGGAGAATCCGACGGGTTGTTACTCGCTCACATTTAATGTTGATGAAAGCTGGCTA
CAGGAAGGCCAGACGCGAATTATTTTTGATGGCGTTGGAATTAGCTTATCGACTGCACGGTGCACCAATG
CTTCTGGCGTCAGGCAGCCATCGGAAGCTGTGGTATGGCTGTGCAGGTCGTAAATCACTGCATAATTCGT
GTCGCTCAAGGCGCACTCCCGTTCTGGATAATGTTTTTTGCGCCGACATCATAACGGTTCTGGCAAATAT
TCTGAAATGAGCTGTTGACAATTAATCATCGGCTCGTATAATGTGTGGAA
Features (pLannotate 1.2.2; 17 found; start..end, strand, type, name):
      1..17      +  protein_bind   lac operator: The lac repressor binds to the lac operator to inhibit transcription in E. coli. This inhibition can be relieved by adding lactose or isopropyl-β-D-thiogalactopyranoside (IPTG). lac repressor encoded by lacI
     40..693     +  CDS            GST26_SCHJA: Experimental evidence at protein level: Swiss-Prot protein existence level 1. GST isoenzymes appear to play a central role in the parasite detoxification system. Other functions are also suspected including a role in increasing the solubility of haematin in the parasite gut. From Schistosoma japonicum (Blood fluke).
    853..1698    +  CDS            SNRPA: SNRPA_HUMAN - Experimental evidence at protein level: Swiss-Prot protein existence level 1. Component of the spliceosomal U1 snRNP, which is essential for recognition of the pre-mRNA 5' splice-site and the subsequent assembly of the spliceosome. U1 snRNP is the first snRNP to interact with pre-mRNA. This interaction is required for the subsequent binding of U2 snRNP and the U4/U6/U5 tri-snRNP. SNRPA binds stem loop II of U1 snRNA. In a snRNP-free form (SF-A) may be involved in coupled pre-mRNA splicing and polyadenylation process. May bind preferentially to the 5'-UGCAC-3' motif on RNAs. From
   1729..1768    +  CDS            rop (fragment): Rop protein, which maintains plasmids at low copy number; rop
   1870..1910    +  misc_feature   bom (fragment): basis of mobility region from pBR322
   2015..2119    +  promoter       AmpR promoter: bla
   2120..2980    +  CDS            AmpR: β-lactamase; bla; confers resistance to ampicillin, carbenicillin, and related antibiotics
   3151..3739    +  rep_origin     ori: high-copy-number ColE1/pMB1/pBR322/pUC origin of replication
   3925..3976    -  misc_feature   bom (fragment): basis of mobility region from pBR322
   3983..4060    +  promoter       lacI promoter: lacI
   4061..5143    +  CDS            lacI: lac repressor; lacI; The lac repressor binds to the lac operator to inhibit transcription in E. coli. This inhibition can be relieved by adding lactose or isopropyl-β-D-thiogalactopyranoside (IPTG).
   5156..5177    +  protein_bind   CAP binding site: CAP binding activates transcription in the presence of cAMP. E. coli catabolite activator protein
   5192..5222    +  promoter       lac promoter: promoter for the E. coli lac operon
   5230..5246    +  protein_bind   lac operator: The lac repressor binds to the lac operator to inhibit transcription in E. coli. This inhibition can be relieved by adding lactose or isopropyl-β-D-thiogalactopyranoside (IPTG). lac repressor encoded by lacI
   5266..5439    +  CDS            lacZα: LacZα fragment of β-galactosidase; lacZ fragment
   5703..5819    -  CDS            yciV (fragment): RNAAM_ECOLI - Also known as trpH From Escherichia coli (strain K12).
   5895..5923    +  promoter       tac promoter: strong E. coli promoter; hybrid between the trp and lac UV5 promoters
