[The description below was written by a language model from this plasmid's Addgene catalogue record and pLannotate feature annotations shown in this document.]
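Description:
SNRPA_Full-length_pGEX is a bacterial expression plasmid built on the pGEX-6P-2 backbone for producing full-length human SNRPA (U1A, the U1 snRNP protein that binds stem loop II of U1 snRNA) in E. coli as a dual-affinity-tagged fusion. The 5,930 bp plasmid is maintained through a high-copy ColE1/pMB1-type origin and selected with ampicillin via the β-lactamase gene and its own promoter. Short rop and bom fragments, a lac promoter/lacZα segment and a small E. coli yciV fragment are also annotated. They appear to be backbone remnants with no evident role in expression of the insert.

The expression cassette is driven by the strong hybrid tac promoter followed by a lac operator. The plasmid carries its own lacI repressor gene, so transcription is held off until it is relieved by IPTG. One of the two sequence records annotates the lacI promoter as the up-mutant lacIq form and the other as the ordinary lacI promoter. Downstream of the operator lies the Schistosoma japonicum glutathione S-transferase coding sequence, then an unannotated gap of about 160 bp, and then the roughly 850 bp SNRPA open reading frame, which was cloned between BamHI and NotI sites that both remain intact. The catalogue describes the N-terminal tag as GST-SBP. The feature tables do not annotate the SBP portion, but it presumably sits in the unannotated linker between GST and SNRPA. The two tags allow sequential or alternative affinity capture on glutathione and, if SBP denotes streptavidin-binding peptide, on streptavidin resins.

The stated purpose is recombinant expression of SNRPA with a dual-affinity tag, and the associated study characterised the sequence, structure and context preferences of human RNA-binding proteins. The depositor and repository sequence records describe the same circular molecule from different start positions.
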