Addgene plasmid #135134: SNRPA_Full-length_pGEX
Purpose: Recombinant expression of SNRPA with dual-affinity tag
Depositing lab: Christopher Burge. Depositing organization: Massachusetts Institute of Technology. Publication: Sequence, Structure, and Context Preferences of Human RNA Binding Proteins. Dominguez D, Freese P, Alexis MS, Su A, Hochman M, Palden T, Bazile C, Lambert NJ, Van Nostrand EL, Pratt GA, Yeo GW, Graveley BR, Burge CB. Mol Cell. 2018 Jun 7;70(5):854-867.e9. doi: 10.1016/j.molcel.2018.05.001. Epub 2018 Jun 7. PubMed 29883606.
Backbone
  Vector backbone: pGEX-6P-2
  Backbone manufacturer: Promega
  Backbone size w/o insert (bp): 5081
  Vector type: Bacterial Expression
Growth in bacteria
  Bacterial resistance: Ampicillin, 100 μg/mL
  Growth temperature: 37°C
  Growth strain: DH5alpha
  Copy number: High Copy
Gene/Insert
  Gene/Insert name: SNRPA
  Species: H. sapiens (human)
  Insert size (bp): 849
  Entrez Gene: SNRPA (a.k.a. Mud1, U1-A, U1A)
  Promoter: tac
  Tag / fusion protein: GST-SBP (N terminal on backbone)
  Cloning method: Restriction Enzyme; 5′ cloning site BamHI (not destroyed); 3′ cloning site NotI (not destroyed)
  Sequencing primers: 5′ 5GEX (GGGCTGGCAAGCCACGTTTGGTG); 3′ 3GEX (CCGGGAGCTGCATGTGTCAGAGG)
Terms and licenses: Academic/Nonprofit Terms; Industry Terms: Not Available to Industry
How to cite: SNRPA_Full-length_pGEX was a gift from Christopher Burge (Addgene plasmid # 135134 ; http://n2t.net/addgene:135134 ; RRID:Addgene_135134)
