>Addgene plasmid #135134 | SNRPA_Full-length_pGEX | depositor partial sequence | sequence record 259894 | SNRPA_FL_ORF
ATGGCAGTTCCCGAGACCCGCCCTAACCACACTATTTATATCAACAACCTCAATGAGAAGATCAAGAAGG
ATGAGCTAAAAAAGTCCCTGTACGCCATCTTCTCCCAGTTTGGCCAGATCCTGGATATCCTGGTATCACG
GAGCCTGAAGATGAGGGGCCAGGCCTTTGTCATCTTCAAGGAGGTCAGCAGCGCCACCAACGCCCTGCGC
TCCATGCAGGGTTTCCCTTTCTATGACAAACCTATGCGTATCCAGTATGCCAAGACCGACTCAGATATCA
TTGCCAAGATGAAAGGCACCTTCGTGGAGCGGGACCGCAAGCGGGAGAAGAGGAAGCCCAAGAGCCAGGA
GACCCCGGCCACCAAGAAGGCTGTGCAAGGCGGGGGAGCCACCCCCGTGGTGGGGGCTGTCCAGGGGCCT
GTCCCGGGCATGCCGCCGATGACTCAGGCGCCCCGCATTATGCACCACATGCCGGGCCAGCCGCCCTACA
TGCCGCCCCCTGGTATGATCCCCCCGCCAGGCCTTGCACCTGGCCAGATCCCACCAGGGGCCATGCCCCC
GCAGCAGCTTATGCCAGGACAGATGCCCCCTGCCCAGCCTCTTTCTGAGAATCCACCGAATCACATCTTG
TTCCTCACCAACCTGCCAGAGGAGACCAACGAGCTCATGCTGTCCATGCTTTTCAATCAGTTCCCTGGCT
TCAAGGAGGTCCGTCTGGTACCCGGGCGGCATGACATCGCCTTCGTGGAGTTTGACAATGAGGTACAGGC
AGGGGCAGCTCGCGATGCCCTGCAGGGCTTTAAGATCACGCAGAACAACGCCATGAAGATCTCCTTTGCC
AAGAAGTGA
